Addgene plasmid #232982: pAG415Gal_Gcn4 Aro2+
Purpose: Galactose iduced expression of Gcn4 Aro2+ in yeast
Depositing lab: Aseem Ansari & Tanja Mittag. Depositing organization: St. Jude Children's Research Hospital. Publication: Reconciling competing models on the roles of condensates and soluble complexes in transcription factor function. Bremer A, Lang WH, Kempen RP, Sweta K, Taylor AB, Borgia MB, Ansari AZ, Mittag T. bioRxiv [Preprint]. 2024 Nov 22:2024.11.21.624739. doi: 10.1101/2024.11.21.624739. PubMed 39605529.
Backbone
  Vector backbone: pAG415Gal-ccdB
  Backbone manufacturer: Susan Lindquist (Addgene #14145)
  Vector type: Yeast Expression
  Selectable markers: LEU2
Growth in bacteria
  Bacterial resistance: Ampicillin, 100 μg/mL
  Growth temperature: 37°C
  Growth strain: DH5alpha
  Copy number: High Copy
Gene/Insert
  Gene/Insert name: Gcn4 Aro2+
  Species: S. cerevisiae (budding yeast)
  Mutation: N116F, S117E, E119N, P129Q, T132Y
  Promoter: Gal1
  Tag / fusion protein: TEV cleavage site (N terminal on insert)
  Cloning method: Gateway Cloning
Terms and licenses: Academic/Nonprofit Terms; Industry Terms: Not Available to Industry
Depositor comments: Please visit https://doi.org/10.1101/2024.11.21.624739 for bioRxiv preprint.
How to cite: pAG415Gal_Gcn4 Aro2+ was a gift from Aseem Ansari & Tanja Mittag (Addgene plasmid # 232982 ; http://n2t.net/addgene:232982 ; RRID:Addgene_232982)
