[The description below was written by a language model from this plasmid's Addgene catalogue record and pLannotate feature annotations shown in this document.]
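Description:
pAG415Gal_Gcn4 Aro2+ is a yeast expression plasmid built on the Gateway-compatible pAG415Gal-ccdB backbone, a low-copy centromeric shuttle vector. In Saccharomyces cerevisiae it is maintained through a CEN6/ARS element and selected by the LEU2 auxotrophic marker, which is expressed from its own promoter. In E. coli it replicates at high copy from a ColE1/pUC-type origin and is selected with ampicillin through the bla gene. An f1 origin and remnants of a pBluescript-style cloning region are also present: lac promoter and operator, a lacZα fragment, and flanking T3 and T7 promoters. These are backbone carryover and are not functional parts of the yeast expression cassette.

The payload sits between the GAL1 promoter and the CYC1 terminator, so transcription is regulated by Gal4 and induced by galactose. The insert was introduced by Gateway recombination and is flanked by attB1 and attB2 sites in place of the original ccdB cassette. It encodes a variant of the budding yeast transcription factor Gcn4, designated Aro2+, which carries the substitutions N116F, S117E, E119N, P129Q and T132Y and is preceded by an N-terminal TEV protease cleavage site. The annotation software labels part of the coding region as a fragment of Neurospora cpc-1, which is the Gcn4 homologue, so this hit presumably reflects sequence similarity rather than a separate insert. The attB-flanked interval in the table is only about 400 bp. The record does not say whether the insert covers full-length Gcn4 or only a portion of it. The stated use is galactose-induced expression of this Gcn4 variant in yeast, and the associated study examines how condensates and soluble complexes contribute to transcription factor function.
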