Features (pLannotate 1.2.2; 27 found; start..end, strand, type, name):
     69..572     -  misc_feature   CEN/ARS: S. cerevisiae CEN6 centromere fused to an autonomously replicating sequence
    609..713     +  promoter       AmpR promoter: bla
    714..1574    +  CDS            AmpR: β-lactamase; bla; confers resistance to ampicillin, carbenicillin, and related antibiotics
   1745..2333    +  rep_origin     ori: high-copy-number ColE1/pMB1/pBR322/pUC origin of replication
   2516..2608    +  CDS            lacI (fragment): lac repressor; lacI; The lac repressor binds to the lac operator to inhibit transcription in E. coli. This inhibition can be relieved by adding lactose or isopropyl-β-D-thiogalactopyranoside (IPTG).
   2621..2642    +  protein_bind   CAP binding site: CAP binding activates transcription in the presence of cAMP. E. coli catabolite activator protein
   2657..2687    +  promoter       lac promoter: promoter for the E. coli lac operon
   2695..2711    +  protein_bind   lac operator: The lac repressor binds to the lac operator to inhibit transcription in E. coli. This inhibition can be relieved by adding lactose or isopropyl-β-D-thiogalactopyranoside (IPTG). lac repressor encoded by lacI
   2756..2774    +  promoter       T3 promoter: promoter for bacteriophage T3 RNA polymerase
   2798..3239    +  promoter       GAL1 promoter: S. cerevisiae GAL1; inducible promoter, regulated by Gal4
   3254..3274    +  misc_feature   MCS (fragment): pBluescript multiple cloning site
   3278..3302    +  protein_bind   attB1: mutant version of attB; recombination site for the Gateway® BP reaction BP Clonase™
   3308..3324    +  CDS            TEV site (fragment): tobacco etch virus (TEV) protease recognition and cleavage site
   3497..3607    +  CDS            cpc-1 (fragment): CPC1_NEUCR - Experimental evidence at protein level: Swiss-Prot protein existence level 1. In N.crassa grown under amino acid starvation conditions, this protein is required for increasing the transcription of the genes coding for many amino acid biosynthetic pathways enzymes. This transcription factor binds and recognize the DNA sequence: 5'-TGACTC- 3'. From Neurospora crassa (strain ATCC 24698 / 74-OR23-1A / CBS 708.71 / DSM 1257 / FGSC 987).
   3672..3696    -  protein_bind   attB2: mutant version of attB; recombination site for the Gateway® BP reaction BP Clonase™
   3700..3725    +  misc_feature   MCS (fragment): pBluescript multiple cloning site
   3730..3977    +  terminator     CYC1 terminator: S. cerevisiae CYC1; transcription terminator for CYC1
   3996..4014    -  promoter       T7 promoter: promoter for bacteriophage T7 RNA polymerase
   4022..4177    +  CDS            lacZα (fragment): LacZα fragment of β-galactosidase; lacZ fragment
   4181..4609    +  rep_origin     f1 ori (sequence partly withheld): f1 bacteriophage origin of replication; arrow indicates direction of (+) strand synthesis
   4637..4689    -  misc_feature   bom (fragment): basis of mobility region from pBR322
   4720..4797    +  CDS            YO192_YEAST (fragment): Experimental evidence at protein level: Swiss-Prot protein existence level 1. From Saccharomyces cerevisiae (strain ATCC 204508 / S288c) (Baker's yeast).
   4937..5344    +  promoter       LEU2 promoter: S. cerevisiae LEU2
   5345..6439    +  CDS            LEU2: 3-isopropylmalate dehydrogenase, required for leucine biosynthesis; S. cerevisiae LEU2; yeast auxotrophic marker
   6801..6917    -  CDS            NFS1 (fragment): NFS1_YEAST - Also known as SPL1 From Saccharomyces cerevisiae (strain ATCC 204508 / S288c) (Baker's yeast).
   6916..6966    -  misc_feature   bom (fragment): basis of mobility region from pBR322
   7068..7103    -  CDS            rop (fragment): Rop protein, which maintains plasmids at low copy number; rop
>Addgene plasmid #232982 | pAG415Gal_Gcn4 Aro2+ | addgene full sequence | sequence record 465975 | Addgene NGS Result
ACGAAAGGGCCTCGTGATACGCCTATTTTTATAGGTTAATGTCATGATAATAATGGTTTCTTAGGACGGA
TCGCTTGCCTGTAACTTACACGCGCCTCGTATCTTTTAATGATGGAATAATTTGGGAATTTACTCTGTGT
TTATTTATTTTTATGTTTTGTATTTGGATTTTAGAAAGTAAATAAAGAAGGTAGAAGAGTTACGGAATGA
AGAAAAAAAAATAAACAAAGGTTTAAAAAATTTCAACAAAAAGCGTACTTTACATATATATTTATTAGAC
AAGAAAAGCAGATTAAATAGATATACATTCGATTAACGATAAGTAAAATGTAAAATCACAGGATTTTCGT
GTGTGGTCTTCTACACAGACAAGATGAAACAATTCGGCATTAATACCTGAGAGCAGGAAGAGCAAGATAA
AAGGTAGTATTTGTTGGCGATCCCCCTAGAGTCTTTTACATCTTCGGAAAACAAAAACTATTTTTTCTTT
AATTTCTTTTTTTACTTTCTATTTTTAATTTATATATTTATATTAAAAAATTTAAATTATAATTATTTTT
ATAGCACGTGATGAAAAGGACCCAGGTGGCACTTTTCGGGGAAATGTGCGCGGAACCCCTATTTGTTTAT
TTTTCTAAATACATTCAAATATGTATCCGCTCATGAGACAATAACCCTGATAAATGCTTCAATAATATTG
AAAAAGGAAGAGTATGAGTATTCAACATTTCCGTGTCGCCCTTATTCCCTTTTTTGCGGCATTTTGCCTT
CCTGTTTTTGCTCACCCAGAAACGCTGGTGAAAGTAAAAGATGCTGAAGATCAGTTGGGTGCACGAGTGG
GTTACATCGAACTGGATCTCAACAGCGGTAAGATCCTTGAGAGTTTTCGCCCCGAAGAACGTTTTCCAAT
GATGAGCACTTTTAAAGTTCTGCTATGTGGCGCGGTATTATCCCGTATTGACGCCGGGCAAGAGCAACTC
GGTCGCCGCATACACTATTCTCAGAATGACTTGGTTGAGTACTCACCAGTCACAGAAAAGCATCTTACGG
ATGGCATGACAGTAAGAGAATTATGCAGTGCTGCCATAACCATGAGTGATAACACTGCGGCCAACTTACT
TCTGACAACGATCGGAGGACCGAAGGAGCTAACCGCTTTTTTGCACAACATGGGGGATCATGTAACTCGC
CTTGATCGTTGGGAACCGGAGCTGAATGAAGCCATACCAAACGACGAGCGTGACACCACGATGCCTGTAG
CAATGGCAACAACGTTGCGCAAACTATTAACTGGCGAACTACTTACTCTAGCTTCCCGGCAACAATTAAT
AGACTGGATGGAGGCGGATAAAGTTGCAGGACCACTTCTGCGCTCGGCCCTTCCGGCTGGCTGGTTTATT
GCTGATAAATCTGGAGCCGGTGAGCGTGGGTCTCGCGGTATCATTGCAGCACTGGGGCCAGATGGTAAGC
CCTCCCGTATCGTAGTTATCTACACGACGGGGAGTCAGGCAACTATGGATGAACGAAATAGACAGATCGC
TGAGATAGGTGCCTCACTGATTAAGCATTGGTAACTGTCAGACCAAGTTTACTCATATATACTTTAGATT
GATTTAAAACTTCATTTTTAATTTAAAAGGATCTAGGTGAAGATCCTTTTTGATAATCTCATGACCAAAA
TCCCTTAACGTGAGTTTTCGTTCCACTGAGCGTCAGACCCCGTAGAAAAGATCAAAGGATCTTCTTGAGA
TCCTTTTTTTCTGCGCGTAATCTGCTGCTTGCAAACAAAAAAACCACCGCTACCAGCGGTGGTTTGTTTG
CCGGATCAAGAGCTACCAACTCTTTTTCCGAAGGTAACTGGCTTCAGCAGAGCGCAGATACCAAATACTG
TTCTTCTAGTGTAGCCGTAGTTAGGCCACCACTTCAAGAACTCTGTAGCACCGCCTACATACCTCGCTCT
GCTAATCCTGTTACCAGTGGCTGCTGCCAGTGGCGATAAGTCGTGTCTTACCGGGTTGGACTCAAGACGA
TAGTTACCGGATAAGGCGCAGCGGTCGGGCTGAACGGGGGGTTCGTGCACACAGCCCAGCTTGGAGCGAA
CGACCTACACCGAACTGAGATACCTACAGCGTGAGCTATGAGAAAGCGCCACGCTTCCCGAAGGGAGAAA
GGCGGACAGGTATCCGGTAAGCGGCAGGGTCGGAACAGGAGAGCGCACGAGGGAGCTTCCAGGGGGAAAC
GCCTGGTATCTTTATAGTCCTGTCGGGTTTCGCCACCTCTGACTTGAGCGTCGATTTTTGTGATGCTCGT
CAGGGGGGCGGAGCCTATGGAAAAACGCCAGCAACGCGGCCTTTTTACGGTTCCTGGCCTTTTGCTGGCC
TTTTGCTCACATGTTCTTTCCTGCGTTATCCCCTGATTCTGTGGATAACCGTATTACCGCCTTTGAGTGA
GCTGATACCGCTCGCCGCAGCCGAACGACCGAGCGCAGCGAGTCAGTGAGCGAGGAAGCGGAAGAGCGCC
CAATACGCAAACCGCCTCTCCCCGCGCGTTGGCCGATTCATTAATGCAGCTGGCACGACAGGTTTCCCGA
CTGGAAAGCGGGCAGTGAGCGCAACGCAATTAATGTGAGTTAGCTCACTCATTAGGCACCCCAGGCTTTA
CACTTTATGCTTCCGGCTCGTATGTTGTGTGGAATTGTGAGCGGATAACAATTTCACACAGGAAACAGCT
ATGACCATGATTACGCCAAGCGCGCAATTAACCCTCACTAAAGGGAACAAAAGCTGGAGCTCTAGTACGG
ATTAGAAGCCGCCGAGCGGGTGACAGCCCTCCGAAGGAAGACTCTCCTCCGTGCGTCCTCGTCTTCACCG
GTCGCGTTCCTGAAACGCAGATGTGCCTCGCGCCGCACTGCTCCGAACAATAAAGATTCTACAATACTAG
CTTTTATGGTTATGAAGAGGAAAAATTGGCAGTAACCTGGCCCCACAAACCTTCAAATGAACGAATCAAA
TTAACAACCATAGGATGATAATGCGATTAGTTTTTTAGCCTTATTTCTGGGGTAATTAATCAGCGAAGCG
ATGATTTTTGATCTATTAACAGATATATAAATGCAAAAACTGCATAACCACTTTAACTAATACTTTCAAC
ATTTTCGGTTTGTATTACTTCTTATTCAAATGTAATAAAAGTATCAACAAAAAATTGTTAATATACCTCT
ATACTTTAACGTCAAGGAGAAAAAACCCCGGATTCTAGAACTAGTGGATCCCCCATCACAAGTTTGTACA
AAAAAGCAGGCTTCGAGAACCTGTATTTTCAGGGTAGCATGAGCACCGATAGCACCCCGATGTTTGAATA
TGAAAACCTGGAAGATTTCGAAAAAAACTGGACCAGCCTGTTCGATAATGATATTCAGGTTACCTATGAT
GATGTTAGCCTGGCAGATAAAGCAATTGAAAGCGGTAGCGGTTCAGGTAGCGGTAGTCCGGAAAGCAGCG
ATCCGGCAGCACTGAAACGTGCCCGTAATACCGAAGCAGCACGTCGTAGCCGTGCACGTAAACTGCAGCG
TATGAAACAGTTAGAAGATAAGGTTGAAGAACTGCTGTGCAAAAACTATCACCTGGAAAATGAAGTTGCC
CGTCTGAAAAAGCTGGTTGGTGAACGTTAAGACCCAGCTTTCTTGTACAAAGTGGTGATGGGCTGCAGGA
ATTCGATATCAAGCTCGAGTCATGTAATTAGTTATGTCACGCTTACATTCACGCCCTCCCCCCACATCCG
CTCTAACCGAAAAGGAAGGAGTTAGACAACCTGAAGTCTAGGTCCCTATTTATTTTTTTATAGTTATGTT
AGTATTAAGAACGTTATTTATATTTCAAATTTTTCTTTTTTTTCTGTACAGACGCGTGTACGCATGTAAC
ATTATACTGAAAACCTTGCTTGAGAAGGTTTTGGGACGCTCGAAGGCTTTAATTTGCGGCCGGTACCCAA
TTCGCCCTATAGTGAGTCGTATTACGCGCGCTCACTGGCCGTCGTTTTACAACGTCGTGACTGGGAAAAC
CCTGGCGTTACCCAACTTAATCGCCTTGCAGCACATCCCCCTTTCGCCAGCTGGCGTAATAGCGAAGAGG
CCCGCACCGATCGCCCTTCCCAACAGTTGCGCAGCCTGAATGGCGAATGG
[124 nt withheld, positions 4181-4304]
C
[91 nt withheld, positions 4306-4396]
A
[49 nt withheld, positions 4398-4446]
CCTTTGACGTTGGAGTCCACGTTCTTT
[37 nt withheld, positions 4474-4510]
ACCCTATCTCGGTCTATTCTTTTGATTTATAAGGGATTTTGCCGATTTCGGCCTATTGGTTAAAAAATGA
GCTGATTTAACAAAAATTTAACGCGAATTTTAACAAAATATTAACGCTTACAATTTCCTGATGCGGTATT
TTCTCCTTACGCATCTGTGCGGTATTTCACACCGCATATCGACCGGTCGAGGAGAACTTCTAGTATATCT
ACATACCTAATATTATTGCCTTATTAAAAATGGAATCCCAACAATTACATCAAAATCCACATTCTCTTCA
AAATCAATTGTCCTGTACTTCCTTGTTCATGTGTGTTCAAAAACGTTATATTTATAGGATAATTATACTC
TATTTCTCAACAAGTAATTGGTTGTTTGGCCGAGCGGTCTAAGGCGCCTGATTCAAGAAATATCTTGACC
GCAGTTAACTGTGGGAATACTCAGGTATCGTAAGATGCAAGAGTTCGAATCTCTTAGCAACCATTATTTT
TTTCCTCAACATAACGAGAACACACAGGGGCGCTATCGCACAGAATCAAATTCGATGACTGGAAATTTTT
TGTTAATTTCAGAGGTCGCCTGACGCATATACCTTTTTCAACTGAAAAATTGGGAGAAAAAGGAAAGGTG
AGAGCGCCGGAACCGGCTTTTCATATAGAATAGAGAAGCGTTCATGACTAAATGCTTGCATCACAATACT
TGAAGTTGACAATATTATTTAAGGACCTATTGTTTTTTCCAATAGGTGGTTAGCAATCGTCTTACTTTCT
AACTTTTCTTACCTTTTACATTTCAGCAATATATATATATATATTTCAAGGATATACCATTCTAATGTCT
GCCCCTAAGAAGATCGTCGTTTTGCCAGGTGACCACGTTGGTCAAGAAATCACAGCCGAAGCCATTAAGG
TTCTTAAAGCTATTTCTGATGTTCGTTCCAATGTCAAGTTCGATTTCGAAAATCATTTAATTGGTGGTGC
TGCTATCGATGCTACAGGTGTTCCACTTCCAGATGAGGCGCTGGAAGCCTCCAAGAAGGCTGATGCCGTT
TTGTTAGGTGCTGTGGGTGGTCCTAAATGGGGTACCGGTAGTGTTAGACCTGAACAAGGTTTACTAAAAA
TCCGTAAAGAACTTCAATTGTACGCCAACTTAAGACCATGTAACTTTGCATCCGACTCTCTTTTAGACTT
ATCTCCAATCAAGCCACAATTTGCTAAAGGTACTGACTTCGTTGTTGTCAGAGAATTAGTGGGAGGTATT
TACTTTGGTAAGAGAAAGGAAGACGATGGTGATGGTGTCGCTTGGGATAGTGAACAATACACCGTTCCAG
AAGTGCAAAGAATCACAAGAATGGCCGCTTTCATGGCCCTACAACATGAGCCACCATTGCCTATTTGGTC
CTTGGATAAAGCTAATGTTTTGGCCTCTTCAAGATTATGGAGAAAAACTGTGGAGGAAACCATCAAGAAC
GAATTCCCTACATTGAAGGTTCAACATCAATTGATTGATTCTGCCGCCATGATCCTAGTTAAGAACCCAA
CCCACCTAAATGGTATTATAATCACCAGCAACATGTTTGGTGATATCATCTCCGATGAAGCCTCCGTTAT
CCCAGGTTCCTTGGGTTTGTTGCCATCTGCGTCCTTGGCCTCTTTGCCAGACAAGAACACCGCATTTGGT
TTGTACGAACCATGCCACGGTTCTGCTCCAGATTTGCCAAAGAATAAGGTCAACCCTATCGCCACTATCT
TGTCTGCTGCAATGATGTTGAAATTGTCATTGAACTTGCCTGAAGAAGGTAAGGCCATTGAAGATGCAGT
TAAAAAGGTTTTGGATGCAGGTATCAGAACTGGTGATTTAGGTGGTTCCAACAGTACCACCGAAGTCGGT
GATGCTGTCGCCGAAGAAGTTAAGAAAATCCTTGCTTAAAAAGATTCTCTTTTTTTATGATATTTGTACA
TAAACTTTATAAATGAAATTCATAATAGAAACGACACGAAATTACAAAATGGAATATGTTCATAGGGTAG
ACGAAACTATATACGCAATCTACATACATTTATCAAGAAGGAGAAAAAGGAGGATGTAAAGGAATACAGG
TAAGCAAATTGATACTAATGGCTCAACGTGATAAGGAAAAAGAATTGCACTTTAACATTAATATTGACAA
GGAGGAGGGCACCACACAAAAAGTTAGGTGTAACAGAAAATCATGAAACTATGATTCCTAATTTATATAT
TGGAGGATTTTCTCTAAAAAAAAAAAAATACAACAAATAAAAAACACTCAATGACCTGACCATTTGATGG
AGTTTAAGTCAATACCTTCTTGAACCATTTCCCATAATGGTGAAAGTTCCCTCAAGAATTTTACTCTGTC
AGAAACGGCCTTAACGACGTAGTCGATATGGTGCACTCTCAGTACAATCTGCTCTGATGCCGCATAGTTA
AGCCAGCCCCGACACCCGCCAACACCCGCTGACGCGCCCTGACGGGCTTGTCTGCTCCCGGCATCCGCTT
ACAGACAAGCTGTGACCGTCTCCGGGAGCTGCATGTGTCAGAGGTTTTCACCGTCATCACCGAAACGCGC
GAG
